Addgene plasmid #181981: pLKO5d.SFFV.Cas9.P2A.BSD
Purpose: Lentiviral Cas9 expression
Depositing lab: Jan-Henning Klusmann. Depositing organization: Martin-Luther-Universitaet Halle-Wittenberg. Publication: RUNX1 isoform disequilibrium promotes the development of trisomy 21-associated myeloid leukemia. Gialesaki S, Brauer-Hartmann D, Issa H, Bhayadia R, Alejo-Valle O, Verboon L, Schmell AL, Laszig S, Regenyi E, Schuschel K, Labuhn M, Ng M, Winkler R, Ihling C, Sinz A, Glass M, Huttelmaier S, Matzk S, Schmid L, Struwe FJ, Kadel SK, Reinhardt D, Yaspo ML, Heckl D, Klusmann JH. Blood. 2023 Mar 9;141(10):1105-1118. doi: 10.1182/blood.2022017619. PubMed 36493345.
Backbone
  Vector backbone: pLKO5d.SFFV.BlastR
  Vector type: Lentiviral, CRISPR
Growth in bacteria
  Bacterial resistance: Ampicillin, 100 μg/mL
  Growth temperature: 37°C
  Growth strain: NEB Stable
  Copy number: High Copy
Gene/Insert
  Gene/Insert name: Cas9
  Species: Streptococcus pyogenes (strain: NGAS638)
  Entrez Gene: cas9 (a.k.a. SD90_RS03825, SD90_03830)
  Cloning method: Restriction Enzyme; 5′ cloning site unknown (unknown if destroyed)
Terms and licenses: Academic/Nonprofit Terms; Industry Terms: Not Available to Industry
How to cite: pLKO5d.SFFV.Cas9.P2A.BSD was a gift from Jan-Henning Klusmann (Addgene plasmid # 181981 ; http://n2t.net/addgene:181981 ; RRID:Addgene_181981)
