[The description below was written by a language model from this plasmid's Addgene catalogue record and pLannotate feature annotations shown in this document.]
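Description:
pLKO5d.SFFV.Cas9.P2A.BSD is a third-generation-style, self-inactivating lentiviral vector for delivering Streptococcus pyogenes Cas9 into mammalian cells, built on the pLKO5d.SFFV.BlastR backbone. In bacteria it is maintained as a high-copy plasmid through a ColE1/pUC-type origin and selected with ampicillin via the β-lactamase gene. The backbone also carries an f1 origin, an SV40 origin and poly(A) signal, and remnants of a lac/lacZα cloning region flanked by T7 and T3 promoters, which play no role in the viral payload.

The viral genome is transcribed in packaging cells from a chimeric RSV promoter fused to a truncated HIV-1 5' LTR, which makes transcription Tat-independent. It is followed by the Ψ packaging signal with a partial gag sequence, the Rev response element for nuclear export of the full-length RNA, and a cPPT/CTS that aids nuclear import of the reverse-transcribed genome. The ΔU3 3' LTR inactivates the viral promoter after integration, so expression depends on the internal spleen focus-forming virus (SFFV) LTR promoter. This promoter drives a single open reading frame in which Cas9 (annotated by the software as contiguous N- and C-terminal portions, together covering the full coding sequence) is linked to blasticidin S deaminase. The P2A self-cleaving peptide named in the construct title is not separately annotated but would fall in the gap between the two coding sequences, yielding separate Cas9 and resistance proteins from one transcript. A WPRE downstream enhances transcript stability and expression.

No sgRNA cassette is annotated, so the vector is suited to generating blasticidin-selected, stably Cas9-expressing cells, with guide RNAs supplied from a separate construct.
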