Features (pLannotate 1.2.2; 27 found; start..end, strand, type, name):
     41..158     +  misc_feature   cPPT/CTS: central polypurine tract and central termination sequence of HIV-1
    216..617     +  promoter       SFFV promoter: spleen focus-forming virus long terminal repeat (LTR) promoter
    707..2308    +  CDS            Cas9(N): N-terminal portion of Streptococcus pyogenes Cas9 (Zetsche et al., 2015)
   2309..4807    +  CDS            Cas9(C): C-terminal portion of Streptococcus pyogenes Cas9 (Zetsche et al., 2015)
   4928..5323    +  CDS            BSD: blasticidin S deaminase; Aspergillus terreus BSD; confers resistance to blasticidin
   5357..5945    +  misc_feature   WPRE: woodchuck hepatitis virus posttranscriptional regulatory element
   5996..6015    +  misc_feature   cPPT/CTS (fragment): central polypurine tract and central termination sequence of HIV-1
   6017..6250    +  LTR            3' LTR (ΔU3): self-inactivating 3' long terminal repeat (LTR) from HIV-1
   6328..6449    +  polyA_signal   SV40 poly(A) signal: SV40 polyadenylation signal
   6489..6624    +  rep_origin     SV40 ori: SV40 origin of replication
   6645..6663    -  promoter       T7 promoter: promoter for bacteriophage T7 RNA polymerase
   6671..6826    +  CDS            lacZα (fragment): LacZα fragment of β-galactosidase; lacZ fragment
   6831..7259    +  rep_origin     f1 ori (sequence partly withheld): f1 bacteriophage origin of replication; arrow indicates direction of (+) strand synthesis
   7312..7416    +  promoter       AmpR promoter: bla
   7417..8277    +  CDS            AmpR: β-lactamase; bla; confers resistance to ampicillin, carbenicillin, and related antibiotics
   8448..9036    +  rep_origin     ori: high-copy-number ColE1/pMB1/pBR322/pUC origin of replication
   9219..9311    +  CDS            lacI (fragment): lac repressor; lacI; The lac repressor binds to the lac operator to inhibit transcription in E. coli. This inhibition can be relieved by adding lactose or isopropyl-β-D-thiogalactopyranoside (IPTG).
   9324..9345    +  protein_bind   CAP binding site: CAP binding activates transcription in the presence of cAMP. E. coli catabolite activator protein
   9360..9390    +  promoter       lac promoter: promoter for the E. coli lac operon
   9394..9416    +  protein_bind   lac operator (fragment): The lac repressor binds to the lac operator to inhibit transcription in E. coli. This inhibition can be relieved by adding lactose or isopropyl-β-D-thiogalactopyranoside (IPTG). lac repressor encoded by lacI
   9459..9477    +  promoter       T3 promoter: promoter for bacteriophage T3 RNA polymerase
   9505..9731    +  promoter       RSV promoter: Rous sarcoma virus enhancer/promoter
   9732..9912    +  LTR            5' LTR (truncated): truncated 5' long terminal repeat (LTR) from HIV-1
   9959..10084   +  misc_feature   HIV-1 Ψ: packaging signal of human immunodeficiency virus type 1
  10068..10431   +  CDS            HIV-1 gag (fragment): gag protein from human immunodeficiency virus 1; gag
  10577..10810   +  misc_feature   RRE: The Rev response element (RRE) of HIV-1 allows for Rev-dependent mRNA export from the nucleus to the cytoplasm.
  11187..11211   +  CDS            Rev (fragment): human immunodeficiency virus 1 (HIV-1) Rev protein; rev; enhances nuclear export of unspliced and incompletely spliced viral mRNAs
>Addgene plasmid #181981 | pLKO5d.SFFV.Cas9.P2A.BSD | addgene full sequence | sequence record 366611 | Addgene NGS Result
AATTCTAGATCTTGAGACAAATGGCAGTATTCATCCACAATTTTAAAAGAAAAGGGGGGATTGGGGGGTA
CAGTGCAGGGGAAAGAATAGTAGACATAATAGCAACAGACATACAAACTAAAGAATTACAAAAACAAATT
ACAAAAATTCAAAATTTTCGGGTTTATTACAGGGACAGCAGAGATCCACTTTGGCGCCGGCTCGAGCGAG
CTGCAGTAACGCCATTTTGCAAGGCATGGAAAAATACCAAACCAAGAATAGAGAAGTTCAGATCAAGGGC
GGGTACATGAAAATAGCTAACGTTGGGCCAAACAGGATATCTGCGGTGAGCAGTTTCGGCCCCGGCCCGG
GGCCAAGAACAGATGGTCACCGCAGTTTCGGCCCCGGCCCGAGGCCAAGAACAGATGGTCCCCAGATATG
GCCCAACCCTCAGCAGTTTCTTAAGACCCATCAGATGTTTCCAGGCTCCCCCAAGGACCTGAAATGACCC
TGCGCCTTATTTGAATTAACCAATCAGCCTGCTTCTCGCTTCTGTTCGCGCGCTTCTGCTTCCCGAGCTC
TATAAAAGAGCTCACAACCCCTCACTCGGCGCGCCAGTCCTCCGACAGACTGAGTCGGATCCGCCACCAT
GGATTACAAAGACGATGACGATAAGATGGCCCCAAAGAAGAAGCGGAAGGTCGGTATCCACGGAGTCCCA
GCAGCCGACAAGAAGTACAGCATCGGCCTGGACATCGGCACCAACTCTGTGGGCTGGGCCGTGATCACCG
ACGAGTACAAGGTGCCCAGCAAGAAATTCAAGGTGCTGGGCAACACCGACCGGCACAGCATCAAGAAGAA
CCTGATCGGAGCCCTGCTGTTCGACAGCGGCGAAACAGCCGAGGCCACCCGGCTGAAGAGAACCGCCAGA
AGAAGATACACCAGACGGAAGAACCGGATCTGCTATCTGCAAGAGATCTTCAGCAACGAGATGGCCAAGG
TGGACGACAGCTTCTTCCACAGACTGGAAGAGTCCTTCCTGGTGGAAGAGGATAAGAAGCACGAGCGGCA
CCCCATCTTCGGCAACATCGTGGACGAGGTGGCCTACCACGAGAAGTACCCCACCATCTACCACCTGAGA
AAGAAACTGGTGGACAGCACCGACAAGGCCGACCTGCGGCTGATCTATCTGGCCCTGGCCCACATGATCA
AGTTCCGGGGCCACTTCCTGATCGAGGGCGACCTGAACCCCGACAACAGCGACGTGGACAAGCTGTTCAT
CCAGCTGGTGCAGACCTACAACCAGCTGTTCGAGGAAAACCCCATCAACGCCAGCGGCGTGGACGCCAAG
GCCATCCTGTCTGCCAGACTGAGCAAGAGCAGACGGCTGGAAAATCTGATCGCCCAGCTGCCCGGCGAGA
AGAAGAATGGCCTGTTCGGAAACCTGATTGCCCTGAGCCTGGGCCTGACCCCCAACTTCAAGAGCAACTT
CGACCTGGCCGAGGATGCCAAACTGCAGCTGAGCAAGGACACCTACGACGACGACCTGGACAACCTGCTG
GCCCAGATCGGCGACCAGTACGCCGACCTGTTTCTGGCCGCCAAGAACCTGTCCGACGCCATCCTGCTGA
GCGACATCCTGAGAGTGAACACCGAGATCACCAAGGCCCCCCTGAGCGCCTCTATGATCAAGAGATACGA
CGAGCACCACCAGGACCTGACCCTGCTGAAAGCTCTCGTGCGGCAGCAGCTGCCTGAGAAGTACAAAGAG
ATTTTCTTCGACCAGAGCAAGAACGGCTACGCCGGCTACATTGACGGCGGAGCCAGCCAGGAAGAGTTCT
ACAAGTTCATCAAGCCCATCCTGGAAAAGATGGACGGCACCGAGGAACTGCTCGTGAAGCTGAACAGAGA
GGACCTGCTGCGGAAGCAGCGGACCTTCGACAACGGCAGCATCCCCCACCAGATCCACCTGGGAGAGCTG
CACGCCATTCTGCGGCGGCAGGAAGATTTTTACCCATTCCTGAAGGACAACCGGGAAAAGATCGAGAAGA
TCCTGACCTTCCGCATCCCCTACTACGTGGGCCCTCTGGCCAGGGGAAACAGCAGATTCGCCTGGATGAC
CAGAAAGAGCGAGGAAACCATCACCCCCTGGAACTTCGAGGAAGTGGTGGACAAGGGCGCTTCCGCCCAG
AGCTTCATCGAGCGGATGACCAACTTCGATAAGAACCTGCCCAACGAGAAGGTGCTGCCCAAGCACAGCC
TGCTGTACGAGTACTTCACCGTGTATAACGAGCTGACCAAAGTGAAATACGTGACCGAGGGAATGAGAAA
GCCCGCCTTCCTGAGCGGCGAGCAGAAAAAGGCCATCGTGGACCTGCTGTTCAAGACCAACCGGAAAGTG
ACCGTGAAGCAGCTGAAAGAGGACTACTTCAAGAAAATCGAGTGCTTCGACTCCGTGGAAATCTCCGGCG
TGGAAGATCGGTTCAACGCCTCCCTGGGCACATACCACGATCTGCTGAAAATTATCAAGGACAAGGACTT
CCTGGACAATGAGGAAAACGAGGACATTCTGGAAGATATCGTGCTGACCCTGACACTGTTTGAGGACAGA
GAGATGATCGAGGAACGGCTGAAAACCTATGCCCACCTGTTCGACGACAAAGTGATGAAGCAGCTGAAGC
GGCGGAGATACACCGGCTGGGGCAGGCTGAGCCGGAAGCTGATCAACGGCATCCGGGACAAGCAGTCCGG
CAAGACAATCCTGGATTTCCTGAAGTCCGACGGCTTCGCCAACAGAAACTTCATGCAGCTGATCCACGAC
GACAGCCTGACCTTTAAAGAGGACATCCAGAAAGCCCAGGTGTCCGGCCAGGGCGATAGCCTGCACGAGC
ACATTGCCAATCTGGCCGGCAGCCCCGCCATTAAGAAGGGCATCCTGCAGACAGTGAAGGTGGTGGACGA
GCTCGTGAAAGTGATGGGCCGGCACAAGCCCGAGAACATCGTGATCGAAATGGCCAGAGAGAACCAGACC
ACCCAGAAGGGACAGAAGAACAGCCGCGAGAGAATGAAGCGGATCGAAGAGGGCATCAAAGAGCTGGGCA
GCCAGATCCTGAAAGAACACCCCGTGGAAAACACCCAGCTGCAGAACGAGAAGCTGTACCTGTACTACCT
GCAGAATGGGCGGGATATGTACGTGGACCAGGAACTGGACATCAACCGGCTGTCCGACTACGATGTGGAC
CATATCGTGCCTCAGAGCTTTCTGAAGGACGACTCCATCGACAACAAGGTGCTGACCAGAAGCGACAAGA
ACCGGGGCAAGAGCGACAACGTGCCCTCCGAAGAGGTCGTGAAGAAGATGAAGAACTACTGGCGGCAGCT
GCTGAACGCCAAGCTGATTACCCAGAGAAAGTTCGACAATCTGACCAAGGCCGAGAGAGGCGGCCTGAGC
GAACTGGATAAGGCCGGCTTCATCAAGAGACAGCTGGTGGAAACCCGGCAGATCACAAAGCACGTGGCAC
AGATCCTGGACTCCCGGATGAACACTAAGTACGACGAGAATGACAAGCTGATCCGGGAAGTGAAAGTGAT
CACCCTGAAGTCCAAGCTGGTGTCCGATTTCCGGAAGGATTTCCAGTTTTACAAAGTGCGCGAGATCAAC
AACTACCACCACGCCCACGACGCCTACCTGAACGCCGTCGTGGGAACCGCCCTGATCAAAAAGTACCCTA
AGCTGGAAAGCGAGTTCGTGTACGGCGACTACAAGGTGTACGACGTGCGGAAGATGATCGCCAAGAGCGA
GCAGGAAATCGGCAAGGCTACCGCCAAGTACTTCTTCTACAGCAACATCATGAACTTTTTCAAGACCGAG
ATTACCCTGGCCAACGGCGAGATCCGGAAGCGGCCTCTGATCGAGACAAACGGCGAAACCGGGGAGATCG
TGTGGGATAAGGGCCGGGATTTTGCCACCGTGCGGAAAGTGCTGAGCATGCCCCAAGTGAATATCGTGAA
AAAGACCGAGGTGCAGACAGGCGGCTTCAGCAAAGAGTCTATCCTGCCCAAGAGGAACAGCGATAAGCTG
ATCGCCAGAAAGAAGGACTGGGACCCTAAGAAGTACGGCGGCTTCGACAGCCCCACCGTGGCCTATTCTG
TGCTGGTGGTGGCCAAAGTGGAAAAGGGCAAGTCCAAGAAACTGAAGAGTGTGAAAGAGCTGCTGGGGAT
CACCATCATGGAAAGAAGCAGCTTCGAGAAGAATCCCATCGACTTTCTGGAAGCCAAGGGCTACAAAGAA
GTGAAAAAGGACCTGATCATCAAGCTGCCTAAGTACTCCCTGTTCGAGCTGGAAAACGGCCGGAAGAGAA
TGCTGGCCTCTGCCGGCGAACTGCAGAAGGGAAACGAACTGGCCCTGCCCTCCAAATATGTGAACTTCCT
GTACCTGGCCAGCCACTATGAGAAGCTGAAGGGCTCCCCCGAGGATAATGAGCAGAAACAGCTGTTTGTG
GAACAGCACAAGCACTACCTGGACGAGATCATCGAGCAGATCAGCGAGTTCTCCAAGAGAGTGATCCTGG
CCGACGCTAATCTGGACAAAGTGCTGTCCGCCTACAACAAGCACCGGGATAAGCCCATCAGAGAGCAGGC
CGAGAATATCATCCACCTGTTTACCCTGACCAATCTGGGAGCCCCTGCCGCCTTCAAGTACTTTGACACC
ACCATCGACCGGAAGAGGTACACCAGCACCAAAGAGGTGCTGGACGCCACCCTGATCCACCAGAGCATCA
CCGGCCTGTACGAGACACGGATCGACCTGTCTCAGCTGGGAGGCGACAAGCGTCCTGCTGCTACTAAGAA
AGCTGGTCAAGCTAAGAAAAAGAAAGCTAGCGGCAGCGGCGCCACCAACTTCAGCCTGCTGAAGCAGGCC
GGCGACGTGGAGGAGAACCCCGGCCCCATGGCCAAGCCTTTGTCTCAAGAAGAATCCACCCTCATTGAAA
GAGCAACGGCTACAATCAACAGCATCCCCATCTCTGAAGACTACAGCGTCGCCAGCGCAGCTCTCTCTAG
CGACGGCCGCATCTTCACTGGTGTCAATGTATATCATTTTACTGGGGGACCTTGTGCAGAACTCGTGGTG
CTGGGCACTGCTGCTGCTGCGGCAGCTGGCAACCTGACTTGTATCGTCGCGATCGGAAATGAGAACAGGG
GCATCTTGAGCCCCTGCGGACGGTGCCGACAGGTGCTTCTCGATCTGCATCCTGGGATCAAAGCCATAGT
GAAGGACAGTGATGGACAGCCGACGGCAGTTGGGATTCGTGAATTGCTGCCCTCTGGTTATGTGTGGGAG
GGCCTGCAGCTGCAGTAGTAAACGCGTTAAGTCGACAATCAACCTCTGGATTACAAAATTTGTGAAAGAT
TGACTGGTATTCTTAACTATGTTGCTCCTTTTACGCTATGTGGATACGCTGCTTTAATGCCTTTGTATCA
TGCTATTGCTTCCCGTATGGCTTTCATTTTCTCCTCCTTGTATAAATCCTGGTTGCTGTCTCTTTATGAG
GAGTTGTGGCCCGTTGTCAGGCAACGTGGCGTGGTGTGCACTGTGTTTGCTGACGCAACCCCCACTGGTT
GGGGCATTGCCACCACCTGTCAGCTCCTTTCCGGGACTTTCGCTTTCCCCCTCCCTATTGCCACGGCGGA
ACTCATCGCCGCCTGCCTTGCCCGCTGCTGGACAGGGGCTCGGCTGTTGGGCACTGACAATTCCGTGGTG
TTGTCGGGGAAATCATCGTCCTTTCCTTGGCTGCTCGCCTGTGTTGCCACCTGGATTCTGCGCGGGACGT
CCTTCTGCTACGTCCCTTCGGCCCTCAATCCAGCGGACCTTCCTTCCCGCGGCCTGCTGCCGGCTCTGCG
GCCTCTTCCGCGTCTTCGCCTTCGCCCTCAGACGAGTCGGATCTCCCTTTGGGCCGCCTCCCCGCGTCGA
CTTTAAGACCAATGACTTACAAGGCAGCTGTAGATCTTAGCCACTTTTTAAAAGAAAAGGGGGGACTGGA
AGGGCTAATTCACTCCCAACGAAGACAAGATCTGCTTTTTGCTTGTACTGGGTCTCTCTGGTTAGACCAG
ATCTGAGCCTGGGAGCTCTCTGGCTAACTAGGGAACCCACTGCTTAAGCCTCAATAAAGCTTGCCTTGAG
TGCTTCAAGTAGTGTGTGCCCGTCTGTTGTGTGACTCTGGTAACTAGAGATCCCTCAGACCCTTTTAGTC
AGTGTGGAAAATCTCTAGCAGTACGTATAGTAGTTCATGTCATCTTATTATTCAGTATTTATAACTTGCA
AAGAAATGAATATCAGAGAGTGAGAGGAACTTGTTTATTGCAGCTTATAATGGTTACAAATAAAGCAATA
GCATCACAAATTTCACAAATAAAGCATTTTTTTCACTGCATTCTAGTTGTGGTTTGTCCAAACTCATCAA
TGTATCTTATCATGTCTGGCTCTAGCTATCCCGCCCCTAACTCCGCCCATCCCGCCCCTAACTCCGCCCA
GTTCCGCCCATTCTCCGCCCCATGGCTGACTAATTTTTTTTATTTATGCAGAGGCCGAGGCCGCCTCGGC
CTCTGAGCTATTCCAGAAGTAGTGAGGAGGCTTTTTTGGAGGCCTAGGGACGTACCCAATTCGCCCTATA
GTGAGTCGTATTACGCGCGCTCACTGGCCGTCGTTTTACAACGTCGTGACTGGGAAAACCCTGGCGTTAC
CCAACTTAATCGCCTTGCAGCACATCCCCCTTTCGCCAGCTGGCGTAATAGCGAAGAGGCCCGCACCGAT
CGCCCTTCCCAACAGTTGCGCAGCCTGAATGGCGAATGGG
[124 nt withheld, positions 6831-6954]
C
[91 nt withheld, positions 6956-7046]
A
[49 nt withheld, positions 7048-7096]
CCTTTGACGTTGGAGTCCACGTTCTTT
[37 nt withheld, positions 7124-7160]
ACCCTATCTCGGTCTATTCTTTTGATTTATAAGGGATTTTGCCGATTTCGGCCTATTGGTTAAAAAATGA
GCTGATTTAACAAAAATTTAACGCGAATTTTAACAAAATATTAACGCTTACAATTTAGGTGGCACTTTTC
GGGGAAATGTGCGCGGAACCCCTATTTGTTTATTTTTCTAAATACATTCAAATATGTATCCGCTCATGAG
ACAATAACCCTGATAAATGCTTCAATAATATTGAAAAAGGAAGAGTATGAGTATTCAACATTTCCGTGTC
GCCCTTATTCCCTTTTTTGCGGCATTTTGCCTTCCTGTTTTTGCTCACCCAGAAACGCTGGTGAAAGTAA
AAGATGCTGAAGATCAGTTGGGTGCACGAGTGGGTTACATCGAACTGGATCTCAACAGCGGTAAGATCCT
TGAGAGTTTTCGCCCCGAAGAACGTTTTCCAATGATGAGCACTTTTAAAGTTCTGCTATGTGGCGCGGTA
TTATCCCGTATTGACGCCGGGCAAGAGCAACTCGGTCGCCGCATACACTATTCTCAGAATGACTTGGTTG
AGTACTCACCAGTCACAGAAAAGCATCTTACGGATGGCATGACAGTAAGAGAATTATGCAGTGCTGCCAT
AACCATGAGTGATAACACTGCGGCCAACTTACTTCTGACAACGATCGGAGGACCGAAGGAGCTAACCGCT
TTTTTGCACAACATGGGGGATCATGTAACTCGCCTTGATCGTTGGGAACCGGAGCTGAATGAAGCCATAC
CAAACGACGAGCGTGACACCACGATGCCTGTAGCAATGGCAACAACGTTGCGCAAACTATTAACTGGCGA
ACTACTTACTCTAGCTTCCCGGCAACAATTAATAGACTGGATGGAGGCGGATAAAGTTGCAGGACCACTT
CTGCGCTCGGCCCTTCCGGCTGGCTGGTTTATTGCTGATAAATCTGGAGCCGGTGAGCGTGGGTCTCGCG
GTATCATTGCAGCACTGGGGCCAGATGGTAAGCCCTCCCGTATCGTAGTTATCTACACGACGGGGAGTCA
GGCAACTATGGATGAACGAAATAGACAGATCGCTGAGATAGGTGCCTCACTGATTAAGCATTGGTAACTG
TCAGACCAAGTTTACTCATATATACTTTAGATTGATTTAAAACTTCATTTTTAATTTAAAAGGATCTAGG
TGAAGATCCTTTTTGATAATCTCATGACCAAAATCCCTTAACGTGAGTTTTCGTTCCACTGAGCGTCAGA
CCCCGTAGAAAAGATCAAAGGATCTTCTTGAGATCCTTTTTTTCTGCGCGTAATCTGCTGCTTGCAAACA
AAAAAACCACCGCTACCAGCGGTGGTTTGTTTGCCGGATCAAGAGCTACCAACTCTTTTTCCGAAGGTAA
CTGGCTTCAGCAGAGCGCAGATACCAAATACTGTTCTTCTAGTGTAGCCGTAGTTAGGCCACCACTTCAA
GAACTCTGTAGCACCGCCTACATACCTCGCTCTGCTAATCCTGTTACCAGTGGCTGCTGCCAGTGGCGAT
AAGTCGTGTCTTACCGGGTTGGACTCAAGACGATAGTTACCGGATAAGGCGCAGCGGTCGGGCTGAACGG
GGGGTTCGTGCACACAGCCCAGCTTGGAGCGAACGACCTACACCGAACTGAGATACCTACAGCGTGAGCT
ATGAGAAAGCGCCACGCTTCCCGAAGGGAGAAAGGCGGACAGGTATCCGGTAAGCGGCAGGGTCGGAACA
GGAGAGCGCACGAGGGAGCTTCCAGGGGGAAACGCCTGGTATCTTTATAGTCCTGTCGGGTTTCGCCACC
TCTGACTTGAGCGTCGATTTTTGTGATGCTCGTCAGGGGGGCGGAGCCTATGGAAAAACGCCAGCAACGC
GGCCTTTTTACGGTTCCTGGCCTTTTGCTGGCCTTTTGCTCACATGTTCTTTCCTGCGTTATCCCCTGAT
TCTGTGGATAACCGTATTACCGCCTTTGAGTGAGCTGATACCGCTCGCCGCAGCCGAACGACCGAGCGCA
GCGAGTCAGTGAGCGAGGAAGCGGAAGAGCGCCCAATACGCAAACCGCCTCTCCCCGCGCGTTGGCCGAT
TCATTAATGCAGCTGGCACGACAGGTTTCCCGACTGGAAAGCGGGCAGTGAGCGCAACGCAATTAATGTG
AGTTAGCTCACTCATTAGGCACCCCAGGCTTTACACTTTATGCTTCCGGCTCGTATGTTGTGTGGAATTG
TGAGCGGATAACAATTTCACACAGGAAACAGCTATGACCATGATTACGCCAAGCGCGCAATTAACCCTCA
CTAAAGGGAACAAAAGCTGGAGCTGCAAGCTTAATGTAGTCTTATGCAATACTCTTGTAGTCTTGCAACA
TGGTAACGATGAGTTAGCAACATGCCTTACAAGGAGAGAAAAAGCACCGTGCATGCCGATTGGTGGAAGT
AAGGTGGTACGATCGTGCCTTATTAGGAAGGCAACAGACGGGTCTGACATGGATTGGACGAACCACTGAA
TTGCCGCATTGCAGAGATATTGTATTTAAGTGCCTAGCTCGATACATAAACGGGTCTCTCTGGTTAGACC
AGATCTGAGCCTGGGAGCTCTCTGGCTAACTAGGGAACCCACTGCTTAAGCCTCAATAAAGCTTGCCTTG
AGTGCTTCAAGTAGTGTGTGCCCGTCTGTTGTGTGACTCTGGTAACTAGAGATCCCTCAGACCCTTTTAG
TCAGTGTGGAAAATCTCTAGCAGTGGCGCCCGAACAGGGACTTGAAAGCGAAAGGGAAACCAGAGGAGCT
CTCTCGACGCAGGACTCGGCTTGCTGAAGCGCGCACGGCAAGAGGCGAGGGGCGGCGACTGGTGAGTACG
CCAAAAATTTTGACTAGCGGAGGCTAGAAGGAGAGAGATGGGTGCGAGAGCGTCAGTATTAAGCGGGGGA
GAATTAGATCGCGATGGGAAAAAATTCGGTTAAGGCCAGGGGGAAAGAAAAAATATAAATTAAAACATAT
AGTATGGGCAAGCAGGGAGCTAGAACGATTCGCAGTTAATCCTGGCCTGTTAGAAACATCAGAAGGCTGT
AGACAAATACTGGGACAGCTACAACCATCCCTTCAGACAGGATCAGAAGAACTTAGATCATTATATAATA
CAGTAGCAACCCTCTATTGTGTGCATCAAAGGATAGAGATAAAAGACACCAAGGAAGCTTTAGACAAGAT
AGAGGAAGAGCAAAACAAAAGTAAGACCACCGCACAGCAAGCGGCCGCTGATCTTCAGACCTGGAGGAGG
AGATATGAGGGACAATTGGAGAAGTGAATTATATAAATATAAAGTAGTAAAAATTGAACCATTAGGAGTA
GCACCCACCAAGGCAAAGAGAAGAGTGGTGCAGAGAGAAAAAAGAGCAGTGGGAATAGGAGCTTTGTTCC
TTGGGTTCTTGGGAGCAGCAGGAAGCACTATGGGCGCAGCGTCAATGACGCTGACGGTACAGGCCAGACA
ATTATTGTCTGGTATAGTGCAGCAGCAGAACAATTTGCTGAGGGCTATTGAGGCGCAACAGCATCTGTTG
CAACTCACAGTCTGGGGCATCAAGCAGCTCCAGGCAAGAATCCTGGCTGTGGAAAGATACCTAAAGGATC
AACAGCTCCTGGGGATTTGGGGTTGCTCTGGAAAACTCATTTGCACCACTGCTGTGCCTTGGAATGCTAG
TTGGAGTAATAAATCTCTGGAACAGATTTGGAATCACACGACCTGGATGGAGTGGGACAGAGAAATTAAC
AATTACACAAGCTTAATACACTCCTTAATTGAAGAATCGCAAAACCAGCAAGAAAAGAATGAACAAGAAT
TATTGGAATTAGATAAATGGGCAAGTTTGTGGAATTGGTTTAACATAACAAATTGGCTGTGGTATATAAA
ATTATTCATAATGATAGTAGGAGGCTTGGTAGGTTTAAGAATAGTTTTTGCTGTACTTTCTATAGTGAAT
AGAGTTAGGCAGGGATATTCACCATTATCGTTTCAGACCCACCTCCCAACCCCGAGGGGAC
